Addgene plasmid #38958: MPDZ
Purpose: Bacterial expression for structure determination; may not be full ORF
Depositing lab: Nicola Burgess-Brown. Depositing organization: University of Oxford.
Backbone
  Vector backbone: pNIC28-Bsa4
  Backbone manufacturer: SGC
  Vector type: Bacterial Expression
Growth in bacteria
  Bacterial resistance: Kanamycin, 50 μg/mL
  Growth temperature: 37°C
  Growth strain: Mach1
  Copy number: Low Copy
Gene/Insert
  Gene/Insert name: MPDZ (alt names: multiple PDZ domain protein; PDB:2QG1)
  Species: H. sapiens (human)
  Insert size (bp): 367
  Entrez Gene: MPDZ (a.k.a. HYC2, MUPP1)
  Tag / fusion protein: His Tev (N terminal on insert)
  Cloning method: Ligation Independent Cloning
  Sequencing primers: 5′ T7; 3′ T7-term
Terms and licenses: Academic/Nonprofit Terms; Industry Terms: Not Available to Industry
How to cite: MPDZ was a gift from Nicola Burgess-Brown (Addgene plasmid # 38958 ; http://n2t.net/addgene:38958 ; RRID:Addgene_38958)
