[The description below was written by a language model from this plasmid's Addgene catalogue record.]
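Description:
MPDZ is a bacterial expression plasmid built on the pNIC28-Bsa4 backbone from the SGC, a vector designed for ligation-independent cloning of protein fragments intended for structural work. It is maintained in E. coli under kanamycin selection and is recorded as low copy. The record does not state the promoter or origin of replication. However, the listed sequencing primers (T7 forward and T7 terminator) indicate that the insert sits between T7 promoter and terminator elements, which points to expression driven by T7 RNA polymerase in a suitable host strain. The strain named in the record, Mach1, is a cloning and propagation host, not an expression host.

The insert is a 367 bp fragment of human MPDZ (multiple PDZ domain protein, also known as MUPP1 or HYC2). MPDZ is a large scaffold protein containing many PDZ domains, so an insert of this length can cover only a small part of it, roughly the size of a single PDZ domain. The record itself cautions that the construct may not carry the full ORF, and it does not say which domain or residue range is encoded. The fragment is fused at its N terminus to a histidine tag followed by a TEV protease cleavage site. This arrangement allows purification by immobilised metal affinity chromatography, followed by removal of the tag to leave near-native protein. The stated purpose is recombinant production in bacteria for structure determination, and the insert's alternative names include a Protein Data Bank entry, suggesting that this construct is associated with a deposited structure.

No feature table was supplied, so details of other backbone elements cannot be confirmed from the record.
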