>Addgene plasmid #38958 | MPDZ | depositor partial sequence | sequence record 49016 | MPDZ sequence 367 bps
ATGCACCATCATCATCATCATTCTTCTGGTGTAGATCTGGGTACCGAGAACCTGTACTTCCAATCCATGA
GTGACACCCTCACTATTGGGCTGCAGAAGAAGCCGGGAAAAGGCCTAGGATTAAGTATTGTTGGTAAAAG
AAACGATACTGGAGTATTTGTGTCAGACATTGTCAAAGGAGGAATTGCAGATGCCGATGGAAGACTGATG
CAGGGAGACCAGATATTAATGGTGAATGGGGAAGACGTTCGTAATGCCACCCAAGAAGCGGTTGCCGCTT
TGCTAAAGTGTTCCCTAGGCACAGTAACCTTGGAAGTTGGAAGAATCAGTACTTACGTTTGACAGTAAAG
GTGGATACGGATCCGAA
