>Addgene plasmid #38958 | MPDZ | addgene partial sequence | sequence record 51732 | T7_term
TTGTTAGCAGCCGGATCTCAGTGGTGGTGGTGGTGGTGCTCGAGTGCGGCCGCAAGCTTGTCGACGGAGC
TCGAATTCGGATCCGTATCCACCTTTACTGTCAAACGTAAGTACTGATTCTTCCAACTTCCAAGGTTACT
GTGCCTAGGGAACACTTTAGCAAAGCGGCAACCGCTTCTTGGGTGGCATTACGAACGTCTTCCCCATTCA
CCATTAATATCTGGTCTCCCTGCATCAGTCTTCCATCGGCATCTGCAATTCCTCCTTTGACAATGTCTGA
CACAAATACTCCAGTATCGTTTCTTTTACCAACAATACTTAATCCTAGGCCTTTTCCCGGCTTCTTCTGC
AGCCCAATAGTGAGGGTGTCACTCATGGATTGGAAGTACAGGTTCTCGGTACCCAGATCTACACCAGAAG
AATGATGATGATGATGGTGCATATGTATATCTCCTTCTTAAAGTTAAACAAAATTATTTCTAGAGGGGAA
TTGTTATCCGCTCACAATTCCCCTATAGTGAGTCGTATTAATTTCGCGGGATCGAGATCTCGATCCTCTA
CGCCGGACGCATCGTGGCCGGCATCACCGGCGCCACAGGTGCGGTTGCTGGCGCCTATATCGCCGACATC
ACCGATGGGGAAGATCGGGCTCGCCACTTCGGGCTCATGAGCGCTTGTTTCGGCGTGGGTATGGTGGCAG
GCCCCGTGGCCGGGGGACTGTTGGGCGCCATCTCCTTGCATGCACCATTCCTTGCGGCGGCGGTGCTCAA
CGGCCTCAACCTACTACTGGGCTGCTTCCTAATGCAGGAGTCGCATAAGGGAGAGCGTCGAGATCCCGGA
CACCATCGAATGGCGCAAAACCTTTCGCGGTATGGCATGATAGCG
