>Addgene plasmid #38958 | MPDZ | addgene partial sequence | sequence record 51734 | T7 5'-TAATACGACTCACTATAGGG-3'
TCCCTCTGAATATTTTGTTTACTTTAAGAAGGAGATATACATATGCACCATCATCATCATCATTCTTCTG
GTGTAGATCTGGGTACCGAGAACCTGTACTTCCAATCCATGAGTGACACCCTCACTATTGGGCTGCAGAA
GAAGCCGGGAAAAGGCCTAGGATTAAGTATTGTTGGTAAAAGAAACGATACTGGAGTATTTGTGTCAGAC
ATTGTCAAAGGAGGAATTGCAGATGCCGATGGAAGACTGATGCAGGGAGACCAGATATTAATGGTGAATG
GGGAAGACGTTCGTAATGCCACCCAAGAAGCGGTTGCCGCTTTGCTAAAGTGTTCCCTAGGCACAGTAAC
CTTGGAAGTTGGAAGAATCAGTACTTACGTTTGACAGTAAAGGTGGATACGGATCCGAATTCGAGCTCCG
TCGACAAGCTTGCGGCCGCACTCGAGCACCACCACCACCACCACTGAGATCCGGCTGCTAACAAAGCCCG
AAAGGAAGCTGAGTTGGCTGCTGCCACCGCTGAGCAATAACTAGCATAACCCCTTGGGGCCTCTAAACGG
GTCTTGAGGGGTTTTTTGCTGAAAGGAGGAACTATATCCGGATTGGCGAATGGG
[124 nt withheld, positions 615-738]
C
[91 nt withheld, positions 740-830]
AGGGTGATGGTTCACGTAGTGGGCCATCGCCTGAAACGTTTCGCTTGCTTGCCCCTT
